>Addgene plasmid #152254 | pGBW-m4134037 | depositor full sequence | sequence record 295266 | Full Sequence
CACCATGGCAGTGAAAAGAACAATCAAGGGTACACACCACTGGTTGTTACTCACAATTTTGACTTCACTT
TTAGTTTTAGTCCAGAGTACTCAATGGTCTTTGTTCTTTTTTTTGTATGAAAATGCCTTTTTACCTTTTG
CTATGGGTATTATTGCTATGTCTGCTTTTGCAATGATGTTTGTCAAACATAAGCATGCATTTCTCTGTTT
GTTTTTGTTACCTTCTCTTGCCACTGTAGCTTATTTTAATATGGTCTATATGCCTGCTAGTTGGGTGATG
CGTATTATGACATGGTTGGATATGGTTGATACTAGTTTGTCTGGTTTTAAGCTAAAAGACTGTGTTATGT
ATGCATCAGCTGTAGTGTTACTAATCCTTATGACAGCAAGAACTGTGTATGATGATGGTGCTAGGAGAGT
GTGGACACTTATGAATGTCTTGACACTCGTTTATAAAGTTTATTATGGTAATGCTTTAGATCAAGCCATT
TCCATGTGGGCTCTTATAATCTCTGTTACTTCTAACTACTCAGGTGTAGTTACAACTGTCATGTTTTTGG
CCAGAGGTATTGTTTTTATGTGTGTTGAGTATTGCCCTATTTTCTTCATAACTGGTAATACACTTCAGTG
TATAATGCTAGTTTATTGTTTCTTAGGCTATTTTTGTACTTGTTACTTTGGCCTCTTTTGTTTACTCAAC
CGCTACTTTAGACTGACTCTTGGTGTTTATGATTACTTAGTTTCTACACAGGAGTTTAGATATATGAATT
CACAGGGACTACTCCCACCCAAGAATAGCATAGATGCCTTCAAACTCAACATTAAATTGTTGGGTGTTGG
TGGCAAACCTTGTATCAAAGTAGCCACTGTAGAAAACCTTTACTTTCAGTCGGGACGGCGAATCCCGGGG
CTGATAAATCCCTGGAAAAGGAGATGGAAGAAGAACTTTATTGCAGTGTCTGCGGCTAACCGGTTCAAAA
AGATCAGTTCAAGCGGCGCCCTAGATTACGACATTCCTACGACCGCCTCCGAGAATCTCTATTTCCAGGG
TGAATTTGGCTTGGCACAACATGACGAGGCCGTCGATAACAAGTTTAATAAAGAACAGCAGAACGCTTTC
TATGAGATCCTTCACTTACCAAATCTGAACGAAGAGCAACGCAACGCTTTCATTCAGAGCCTGAAAGACG
ATCCCTCGCAGTCTGCAAATCTCCTGGCCGAAGCCAAGAAGCTGAATGACGCACAGGCTCCAAAAGTTGA
TAACAAGTTTAACAAGGAGCAGCAGAATGCTTTCTACGAGATATTGCACCTTCCTAATCTGAATGAGGAA
CAAAGAAATGCATTTATCCAGTCCCTAAAAGACGATCCATCACAGAGTGCCAACCTGCTTGCGGAAGCCA
AAAAGCTCAATGATGCCCAGGCCCCGAAAGTAGACGCGAACCATCAATAAGCTAGCTTGACTGACTGAGA
TACAGCGTACCTTCAGCTCACAGACATGATAAGATACATTGATGAGTTTGGACAAACCACAACTAGAATG
CAGTGAAAAAAATGCTTTATTTGTGAAATTTGTGATGCTATTGCTTTATTTGTAACCATTATAAGCTGCA
ATAAACAAGTTAACAACAACAATTGCATTCATTTTATGTTTCAGGTTCAGGGGGAGGTGTGGGAGGTTTT
TTAAAGCAAGTAAAACCTCTACAAATGTGGTATTGGCCCATCTCTATCGGTATCGTAGCATAACCCCTTG
GGGCCTCTAAACGGGTCTTGAGGGGTTTTTTGTGCCCCTCGGGCCGGATTGCTATCTACCGGCATTGGCG
CAGAAAAAAATGCCTGATGCGACGCTGCGCGTCTTATACTCCCACATATGCCAGATTCAGCAACGGATAC
GGCTTCCCCAACTTGCCCACTTCCATACGTGTCCTCCTTACCAGAAATTTATCCTTAAGGTCGTCAGCTA
TCCTGCAGGCGATCTCTCGATTTCGATCAAGACATTCCTTTAATGGTCTTTTCTGGACACCACTAGGGGT
CAGAAGTAGTTCATCAAACTTTCTTCCCTCCCTAATCTCATTGGTTACCTTGGGCTATCGAAACTTAATT
AACCAGTCAAGTCAGCTACTTGGCGAGATCGACTTGTCTGGGTTTCGACTACGCTCAGAATTGCGTCAGT
CAAGTTCGATCTGGTCCTTGCTATTGCACCCGTTCTCCGATTACGAGTTTCATTTAAATCATGTGAGCAA
AAGGCCAGCAAAAGGCCAGGAACCGTAAAAAGGCCGCGTTGCTGGCGTTTTTCCATAGGCTCCGCCCCCC
TGACGAGCATCACAAAAATCGACGCTCAAGTCAGAGGTGGCGAAACCCGACAGGACTATAAAGATACCAG
GCGTTTCCCCCTGGAAGCTCCCTCGTGCGCTCTCCTGTTCCGACCCTGCCGCTTACCGGATACCTGTCCG
CCTTTCTCCCTTCGGGAAGCGTGGCGCTTTCTCATAGCTCACGCTGTAGGTATCTCAGTTCGGTGTAGGT
CGTTCGCTCCAAGCTGGGCTGTGTGCACGAACCCCCCGTTCAGCCCGACCGCTGCGCCTTATCCGGTAAC
TATCGTCTTGAGTCCAACCCGGTAAGACACGACTTATCGCCACTGGCAGCAGCCACTGGTAACAGGATTA
GCAGAGCGAGGTATGTAGGCGGTGCTACAGAGTTCTTGAAGTGGTGGCCTAACTACGGCTACACTAGAAG
AACAGTATTTGGTATCTGCGCTCTGCTGAAGCCAGTTACCTTCGGAAAAAGAGTTGGTAGCTCTTGATCC
GGCAAACAAACCACCGCTGGTAGCGGTGGTTTTTTTGTTTGCAAGCAGCAGATTACGCGCAGAAAAAAAG
GATCTCAAGAAGATCCTTTGATCTTTTCTACGGGGTCTGACGCTCAGTGGAACGAAAACTCACGTTAAGG
GATTTTGGTCATGAGATTATCAAAAAGGATCTTCACCTAGATCCTTTTAAATTAAAAATGAAGTTTTAAA
TCAATCTAAAGTATATATGAGTAAACTTGGTCTGACAGTTACCAATGCTTAATCAGTGAGGCACCTATCT
CAGCGATCTGTCTATTTCGTTCATCCATAGTTGCATTTAAATTTCCGAACTCTCCAAGGCCCTCGTCGGA
AAATCTTCAAACCTTTCGTCCGATCCATCTTGCAGGCTACCTCTCGAACGAACTATCGCAAGTCTCTTGG
CCGGCCTTGCGCCTTGGCTATTGCTTGGCAGCGCCTATCGCCAGGTATTACTCCAATCCCGAATATCCGA
GATCGGGATCACCCGAGAGAAGTTCAACCTACATCCTCAATCCCGATCTATCCGAGATCCGAGGAATATC
GAAATCGGGGCGCGCCTGGTGTACCGAGAACGATCCTCTCAGTGCGAGTCTCGACGATCCATATCGTTGC
TTGGCAGTCAGCCAGTCGGAATCCAGCTTGGGACCCAGGAAGTCCAATCGTCAGATATTGTACTCAAGCC
TGGTCACGGCAGCGTACCGATCTGTTTAAACCTAGATATTGATAGTCTGATCGGTCAACGTATAATCGAG
TCCTAGCTTTTGCAAACATCTATCAAGAGACAGGATCAGCAGGAGGCTTTCGCATGAGTATTCAACATTT
CCGTGTCGCCCTTATTCCCTTTTTTGCGGCATTTTGCCTTCCTGTTTTTGCTCACCCAGAAACGCTGGTG
AAAGTAAAAGATGCTGAAGATCAGTTGGGTGCGCGAGTGGGTTACATCGAACTGGATCTCAACAGCGGTA
AGATCCTTGAGAGTTTTCGCCCCGAAGAACGCTTTCCAATGATGAGCACTTTTAAAGTTCTGCTATGTGG
CGCGGTATTATCCCGTATTGACGCCGGGCAAGAGCAACTCGGTCGCCGCATACACTATTCTCAGAATGAC
TTGGTTGAGTATTCACCAGTCACAGAAAAGCATCTTACGGATGGCATGACAGTAAGAGAATTATGCAGTG
CTGCCATAACCATGAGTGATAACACTGCGGCCAACTTACTTCTGACAACGATTGGAGGACCGAAGGAGCT
AACCGCTTTTTTGCACAACATGGGGGATCATGTAACTCGCCTTGATCGTTGGGAACCGGAGCTGAATGAA
GCCATACCAAACGACGAGCGTGACACCACGATGCCTGTAGCAATGGCAACAACCTTGCGTAAACTATTAA
CTGGCGAACTACTTACTCTAGCTTCCCGGCAACAGTTGATAGACTGGATGGAGGCGGATAAAGTTGCAGG
ACCACTTCTGCGCTCGGCCCTTCCGGCTGGCTGGTTTATTGCTGATAAATCTGGAGCCGGTGAGCGTGGG
TCTCGCGGTATCATTGCAGCACTGGGGCCAGATGGTAAGCCCTCCCGTATCGTAGTTATCTACACGACGG
GGAGTCAGGCAACTATGGATGAACGAAATAGACAGATCGCTGAGATAGGTGCCTCACTGATTAAGCATTG
GTAACCGATTCTAGGTGCATTGGCGCAGAAAAAAATGCCTGATGCGACGCTGCGCGTCTTATACTCCCAC
ATATGCCAGATTCAGCAACGGATACGGCTTCCCCAACTTGCCCACTTCCATACGTGTCCTCCTTACCAGA
AATTTATCCTTAAGATCCCGAATCGTTTAAACTCGACTCTGGCTCTATCGAATCTCCGTCGTTTCGAGCT
TACGCGAACAGCCGTGGCGCTCATTTGCTCGTCGGGCATCGAATCTCGTCAGCTATCGTCAGCTTACCTT
TTTGGCAGCGATCGCGGCTCCCGACATCTTGGACCATTAGCTCCACAGGTATCTTCTTCCCTCTAGTGGT
CATAACAGCAGCTTCAGCTACCTCTCAATTCAAAAAACCCCTCAAGACCCGTTTAGAGGCCCCAAGGGGT
TATGCTATCAATCGTTGCGTTACACACACAAAAAACCAACACACATCCATCTTCGATGGATAGCGATTTT
ATTATCTAACTGCTGATCGAGTGTAGCCAGATCTAGTAATCAATTACGGGGTCATTAGTTCATAGCCCAT
ATATGGAGTTCCGCGTTACATAACTTACGGTAAATGGCCCGCCTGGCTGACCGCCCAACGACCCCCGCCC
ATTGACGTCAATAATGACGTATGTTCCCATAGTAACGCCAATAGGGACTTTCCATTGACGTCAATGGGTG
GAGTATTTACGGTAAACTGCCCACTTGGCAGTACATCAAGTGTATCATATGCCAAGTACGCCCCCTATTG
ACGTCAATGACGGTAAATGGCCCGCCTGGCATTATGCCCAGTACATGACCTTATGGGACTTTCCTACTTG
GCAGTACATCTACGTATTAGTCATCGCTATTACCATGCTGATGCGGTTTTGGCAGTACATCAATGGGCGT
GGATAGCGGTTTGACTCACGGGGATTTCCAAGTCTCCACCCCATTGACGTCAATGGGAGTTTGTTTTGGC
ACCAAAATCAACGGGACTTTCCAAAATGTCGTAACAACTCCGCCCCATTGACGCAAATGGGCGGTAGGCG
TGTACGGTGGGAGGTCTATATAAGCAGAGCTGGTTTAGTGAACCGTCAGATCAGATCTTTGTCGATCCTA
CCATCCACTCGACACACCCGCCAGCGGCCGC
Features (pLannotate 1.2.2; 18 found; start..end, strand, type, name):
      8..874     +  CDS            R1A_SARS2 (fragment): Experimental evidence at protein level: Swiss-Prot protein existence level 1. [Non-structural protein 10]: Plays a pivotal role in viral transcription by stimulating both nsp14 3'-5' exoribonuclease and nsp16 2'-O-methyltransferase activities. Therefore plays an essential role in viral mRNAs cap methylation. From Severe acute respiratory syndrome coronavirus 2 (2019-nCoV) (SARS-CoV-2).
    926..1003    +  CDS            MYLK2 (fragment): MYLK2_HUMAN - Experimental evidence at protein level: Swiss-Prot protein existence level 1. Implicated in the level of global muscle contraction and cardiac function. Phosphorylates a specific serine in the N-terminus of a myosin light chain. From Homo sapiens (Human).
   1085..1435    +  CDS            spa (fragment): SPA_STAAU - Experimental evidence at protein level: Swiss-Prot protein existence level 1. Plays a role in the inhibition of the host innate and adaptive immune responses. Possesses five immunoglobulin-binding domains that capture both the fragment crystallizable region (Fc region) and the Fab region (part of Ig that identifies antigen) of immunoglobulins (By similarity). In turn, Staphylococcus aureus is protected from phagocytic killing via inhibition of Ig Fc region. In addition, the host elicited B-cell response is prevented due to a decrease of antibody-secreting cell proliferation that en
   1500..1621    -  polyA_signal   SV40 poly(A) signal: SV40 polyadenylation signal
   1644..1713    -  CDS            large T antigen (fragment): large T antigen from SV40 (simian virus 40)
   1736..1782    +  terminator     T7 terminator: transcription terminator for bacteriophage T7 RNA polymerase
   1812..1948    +  terminator     rrnG terminator: transcription terminator from the E. coli ribosomal RNA rrnG operon (Albrechtsen et al., 1991)
   1993..2064    +  misc_feature   3' β-globin insulator: insulator downstream of the human β-globin locus (Farrell et al., 2002)
   2290..2878    -  rep_origin     ori: high-copy-number ColE1/pMB1/pBR322/pUC origin of replication
   3050..3114    -  CDS            bla(M) (fragment): β-lactamase lacking the signal sequence; bla(M); allows cytosolic expression of β-lactamase
   3624..4484    +  CDS            AmpR: β-lactamase; bla; confers resistance to ampicillin, carbenicillin, and related antibiotics
   4497..4633    +  terminator     rrnG terminator: transcription terminator from the E. coli ribosomal RNA rrnG operon (Albrechtsen et al., 1991)
   4785..4856    +  misc_feature   5' β-globin insulator: insulator upstream of the human β-globin locus (Farrell et al., 2002)
   4861..4907    -  terminator     T7 terminator: transcription terminator for bacteriophage T7 RNA polymerase
   4925..4973    -  polyA_signal   poly(A) signal: synthetic polyadenylation signal
   5054..5357    +  enhancer       CMV enhancer: human cytomegalovirus immediate early enhancer
   5430..5447    -  promoter       CMV promoter (fragment): human cytomegalovirus (CMV) immediate early promoter
   5510..5561    +  promoter       CMVd2 promoter: truncated human cytomegalovirus (CMV) immediate early promoter that yields moderately reduced expression relative to the full-length promoter
