[The description below was written by a language model from this plasmid's Addgene catalogue record and pLannotate feature annotations shown in this document.]
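Description:
pGBW-m4134037 is a mammalian expression plasmid built on the pTwist_CMV_6 backbone and carrying the wild-type coding sequence for SARS-CoV-2 non-structural protein 6 (nsp6), a cleavage product of the viral ORF1ab polyprotein. It is propagated in E. coli as a high-copy plasmid through a ColE1/pUC-type origin and selected with ampicillin via a β-lactamase (AmpR) gene. The automated annotation also picks up a short additional β-lactamase fragment. The deposited sequence is 5,631 nt, somewhat longer than the sum of the listed backbone and insert sizes.

Expression is driven by the human cytomegalovirus immediate-early enhancer and promoter. In the circular map these lie just upstream of the insert, which the annotation recognises as a fragment of the SARS-CoV-2 replicase polyprotein 1a. The nsp10 functional text attached to that hit is generic to the polyprotein database entry and does not describe this insert. Downstream of the nsp6 sequence are a fragment matching human myosin light chain kinase 2 and a fragment of Staphylococcus aureus protein A. These are consistent with the calmodulin-binding peptide and IgG-binding modules of a classic tandem affinity purification tag, and match the catalogue's description of a C-terminal, TEV-cleavable TAP tag supplied by the backbone. An SV40 polyadenylation signal lies downstream of the tag, though it is annotated on the opposite strand.

The expression unit and the bacterial elements are bracketed by T7 and rrnG transcription terminators, β-globin insulator elements and a synthetic poly(A) signal, which help isolate the cassette from read-through transcription. The record supports its use for expressing tagged nsp6 in mammalian cells. The tag is well suited to affinity purification and protein interaction studies, although the record does not state a specific application.
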