Addgene plasmid #152254: pGBW-m4134037
Purpose: Mammalian expression plasmid for SARS-CoV-2 nsp6
Depositing lab: Ginkgo Bioworks & Benjie Chen. Depositing organization: Ginkgo Bioworks.
Backbone
  Vector backbone: pTwist_CMV_6
  Backbone size w/o insert (bp): 4180
  Vector type: Mammalian Expression
Growth in bacteria
  Bacterial resistance: Ampicillin, 100 μg/mL
  Growth temperature: 37°C
  Growth strain: DH5alpha
  Copy number: High Copy
Gene/Insert
  Gene/Insert name: SARS-CoV-2 nsp6
  Species: Severe acute respiratory syndrome coronavirus 2
  Insert size (bp): 863
  Mutation: wt
  Entrez Gene: ORF1ab (a.k.a. GU280_gp01)
  Promoter: CMV
  Tag / fusion protein: Cleavable TEV;TapTag (C terminal on backbone)
  Cloning method: Unknown
Resource information
  A portion of this plasmid was derived from a plasmid made by: GinkgoBioworks
Depositor comments: NCBI reference sequence: YP_009725302.1
How to cite: pGBW-m4134037 was a gift from Ginkgo Bioworks & Benjie Chen (Addgene plasmid # 152254 ; http://n2t.net/addgene:152254 ; RRID:Addgene_152254)
